>Addgene plasmid #78810 | pcDNA3-HA-RIPK3 K501R | addgene full sequence | sequence record 149239 | Addgene assembled sequence
GACGGATCGGGAGATCTCCCGATCCCCTATGGTCGACTCTCAGTACAATCTGCTCTGATGCCGCATAGTT
AAGCCAGTATCTGCTCCCTGCTTGTGTGTTGGAGGTCGCTGAGTAGTGCGCGAGCAAAATTTAAGCTACA
ACAAGGCAAGGCTTGACCGACAATTGCATGAAGAATCTGCTTAGGGTTAGGCGTTTTGCGCTGCTTCGCG
ATGTACGGGCCAGATATACGCGTTGACATTGATTATTGACTAGTTATTAATAGTAATCAATTACGGGGTC
ATTAGTTCATAGCCCATATATGGAGTTCCGCGTTACATAACTTACGGTAAATGGCCCGCCTGGCTGACCG
CCCAACGACCCCCGCCCATTGACGTCAATAATGACGTATGTTCCCATAGTAACGCCAATAGGGACTTTCC
ATTGACGTCAATGGGTGGACTATTTACGGTAAACTGCCCACTTGGCAGTACATCAAGTGTATCATATGCC
AAGTACGCCCCCTATTGACGTCAATGACGGTAAATGGCCCGCCTGGCATTATGCCCAGTACATGACCTTA
TGGGACTTTCCTACTTGGCAGTACATCTACGTATTAGTCATCGCTATTACCATGGTGATGCGGTTTTGGC
AGTACATCAATGGGCGTGGATAGCGGTTTGACTCACGGGGATTTCCAAGTCTCCACCCCATTGACGTCAA
TGGGAGTTTGTTTTGGCACCAAAATCAACGGGACTTTCCAAAATGTCGTAACAACTCCGCCCCATTGACG
CAAATGGGCGGTAGGCGTGTACGGTGGGAGGTCTATATAAGCAGAGCTCTCTGGCTAACTAGAGAACCCA
CTGCTTACTGGCTTATCGAAATTAATACGACTCACTATAGGGAGACCCAAGCTTGGTACCATGGCCTCCT
ACCCTTATGATGTGCCAGATTATGCCTCTCCCGAATTCTGCAGATATCCATCACACTGGCGGCCGCTCGA
GATGTCGTGCGTCAAGTTATGGCCCAGCGGTGCCCCCGCCCCCTTGGTGTCCATCGAGGAACTGGAGAAC
CAGGAGCTCGTCGGCAAAGGCGGGTTCGGCACAGTGTTCCGGGCGCAACATAGGAAGTGGGGCTACGATG
TGGCGGTCAAGATCGTAAACTCGAAGGCGATATCCAGGGAGGTCAAGGCCATGGCAAGTCTGGATAACGA
ATTCGTGCTGCGCCTAGAAGGGGTTATCGAGAAGGTGAACTGGGACCAAGATCCCAAGCCGGCTCTGGTG
ACTAAATTCATGGAGAACGGCTCCTTGTCGGGGCTGCTGCAGTCCCAGTGCCCTCGGCCCTGGCCGCTCC
TTTGCCGCCTGCTGAAAGAAGTGGTGCTTGGGATGTTTTACCTGCACGACCAGAACCCGGTGCTCCTGCA
CCGGGACCTCAAGCCATCCAACGTCCTGCTGGACCCAGAGCTGCACGTCAAGCTGGCAGATTTTGGCCTG
TCCACATTTCAGGGAGGCTCACAGTCAGGGACAGGGTCCGGGGAGCCAGGGGGCACCCTGGGCTACTTGG
CCCCAGAACTGTTTGTTAACGTAAACCGGAAGGCCTCCACAGCCAGTGACGTCTACAGCTTCGGGATCCT
AATGTGGGCAGTGCTTGCTGGAAGAGAAGTTGAGTTGCCAACCGAACCATCACTCGTGTACGAAGCAGTG
TGCAACAGGCAGAACCGGCCTTCATTGGCTGAGCTGCCCCAAGCCGGGCCTGAGACTCCCGGCTTAGAAG
GACTGAAGGAGCTAATGCAGCTCTGCTGGAGCAGTGAGCCCAAGGACAGACCCTCCTTCCAGGAATGCCT
ACCAAAAACTGATGAAGTCTTCCAGATGGTGGAGAACAATATGAATGCTGCTGTCTCCACGGTAAAGGAT
TTCCTGTCTCAGCTCAGGAGCAGCAATAGGAGATTTTCTATCCCAGAGTCAGGCCAAGGAGGGACAGAAA
TGGATGGCTTTAGGAGAACCATAGAAAACCAGCACTCTCGTAATGATGTCATGGTTTCTGAGTGGCTAAA
CAAACTGAATCTAGAGGAGCCTCCCAGCTCTGTTCCTAAAAAATGCCCGAGCCTTACCAAGAGGAGCAGG
GCACAAGAGGAGCAGGTTCCACAAGCCTGGACAGCAGGCACATCTTCAGATTCGATGGCCCAACCTCCCC
AGACTCCAGAGACCTCAACTTTCAGAAACCAGATGCCCAGCCCTACCTCAACTGGAACACCAAGTCCTGG
ACCCCGAGGGAATCAGGGGGCTGAGAGACAAGGCATGAACTGGTCCTGCAGGACCCCGGAGCCAAATCCA
GTAACAGGGCGACCGCTCGTTAACATATACAACTGCTCTGGGGTGCAAGTTGGAGACAACAACTACTTGA
CTATGCAACAGACAACTGCCTTGCCCACATGGGGCTTGGCACCTTCGGGCAAGGGGAGGGGCTTGCAGCA
CCCCCCACCAGTAGGTTCGCAAGAAGGCCCTCGAGATCCTGAAGCCTGGAGCAGGCCACAGGGTTGGTAT
AATCATAGCGGGAAATAAGGGCCCTATTCTATAGTGTCACCTAAATGCTAGAGCTCGCTGATCAGCCTCG
ACTGTGCCTTCTAGTTGCCAGCCATCTGTTGTTTGCCCCTCCCCCGTGCCTTCCTTGACCCTGGAAGGTG
CCACTCCCACTGTCCTTTCCTAATAAAATGAGGAAATTGCATCGCATTGTCTGAGTAGGTGTCATTCTAT
TCTGGGGGGTGGGGTGGGGCAGGACAGCAAGGGGGAGGATTGGGAAGACAATAGCAGGCATGCTGGGGAT
GCGGTGGGCTCTATGGCTTCTGAGGCGGAAAGAACCAGCTGGGGCTCTAGGGGGTATCCCC
[124 nt withheld, positions 2862-2985]
C
[32 nt withheld, positions 2987-3018]
CA
[57 nt withheld, positions 3021-3077]
A
[49 nt withheld, positions 3079-3127]
CCTTTGACGTTGGAGTCCACGTTCTTT
[37 nt withheld, positions 3155-3191]
ACCCTATCTCGGTCTATTCTTTTGATTTATAAGGGATTTTGGGGATTTCGGCCTATTGGTTAAAAAATGA
GCTGATTTAACAAAAATTTAACGCGAATTAATTCTGTGGAATGTGTGTCAGTTAGGGTGTGGAAAGTCCC
CAGGCTCCCCAGGCAGGCAGAAGTATGCAAAGCATGCATCTCAATTAGTCAGCAACCAGGTGTGGAAAGT
CCCCAGGCTCCCCAGCAGGCAGAAGTATGCAAAGCATGCATCTCAATTAGTCAGCAACCATAGTCCCGCC
CCTAACTCCGCCCATCCCGCCCCTAACTCCGCCCAGTTCCGCCCATTCTCCGCCCCATGGCTGACTAATT
TTTTTTATTTATGCAGAGGCCGAGGCCGCCTCTGCCTCTGAGCTATTCCAGAAGTAGTGAGGAGGCTTTT
TTGGAGGCCTAGGCTTTTGCAAAAAGCTCCCGGGAGCTTGTATATCCATTTTCGGATCTGATCAAGAGAC
AGGATGAGGATCGTTTCGCATGATTGAACAAGATGGATTGCACGCAGGTTCTCCGGCCGCTTGGGTGGAG
AGGCTATTCGGCTATGACTGGGCACAACAGACAATCGGCTGCTCTGATGCCGCCGTGTTCCGGCTGTCAG
CGCAGGGGCGCCCGGTTCTTTTTGTCAAGACCGACCTGTCCGGTGCCCTGAATGAACTGCAGGACGAGGC
AGCGCGGCTATCGTGGCTGGCCACGACGGGCGTTCCTTGCGCAGCTGTGCTCGACGTTGTCACTGAAGCG
GGAAGGGACTGGCTGCTATTGGGCGAAGTGCCGGGGCAGGATCTCCTGTCATCTCACCTTGCTCCTGCCG
AGAAAGTATCCATCATGGCTGATGCAATGCGGCGGCTGCATACGCTTGATCCGGCTACCTGCCCATTCGA
CCACCAAGCGAAACATCGCATCGAGCGAGCACGTACTCGGATGGAAGCCGGTCTTGTCGATCAGGATGAT
CTGGACGAAGAGCATCAGGGGCTCGCGCCAGCCGAACTGTTCGCCAGGCTCAAGGCGCGCATGCCCGACG
GCGAGGATCTCGTCGTGACCCATGGCGATGCCTGCTTGCCGAATATCATGGTGGAAAATGGCCGCTTTTC
TGGATTCATCGACTGTGGCCGGCTGGGTGTGGCGGACCGCTATCAGGACATAGCGTTGGCTACCCGTGAT
ATTGCTGAAGAGCTTGGCGGCGAATGGGCTGACCGCTTCCTCGTGCTTTACGGTATCGCCGCTCCCGATT
CGCAGCGCATCGCCTTCTATCGCCTTCTTGACGAGTTCTTCTGAGCGGGACTCTGGGGTTCGAAATGACC
GACCAAGCGACGCCCAACCTGCCATCACGAGATTTCGATTCCACCGCCGCCTTCTATGAAAGGTTGGGCT
TCGGAATCGTTTTCCGGGACGCCGGCTGGATGATCCTCCAGCGCGGGGATCTCATGCTGGAGTTCTTCGC
CCACCCCAACTTGTTTATTGCAGCTTATAATGGTTACAAATAAAGCAATAGCATCACAAATTTCACAAAT
AAAGCATTTTTTTCACTGCATTCTAGTTGTGGTTTGTCCAAACTCATCAATGTATCTTATCATGTCTGTA
TACCGTCGACCTCTAGCTAGAGCTTGGCGTAATCATGGTCATAGCTGTTTCCTGTGTGAAATTGTTATCC
GCTCACAATTCCACACAACATACGAGCCGGAAGCATAAAGTGTAAAGCCTGGGGTGCCTAATGAGTGAGC
TAACTCACATTAATTGCGTTGCGCTCACTGCCCGCTTTCCAGTCGGGAAACCTGTCGTGCCAGCTGCATT
AATGAATCGGCCAACGCGCGGGGAGAGGCGGTTTGCGTATTGGGCGCTCTTCCGCTTCCTCGCTCACTGA
CTCGCTGCGCTCGGTCGTTCGGCTGCGGCGAGCGGTATCAGCTCACTCAAAGGCGGTAATACGGTTATCC
ACAGAATCAGGGGATAACGCAGGAAAGAACATGTGAGCAAAAGGCCAGCAAAAGGCCAGGAACCGTAAAA
AGGCCGCGTTGCTGGCGTTTTTCCATAGGCTCCGCCCCCCTGACGAGCATCACAAAAATCGACGCTCAAG
TCAGAGGTGGCGAAACCCGACAGGACTATAAAGATACCAGGCGTTTCCCCCTGGAAGCTCCCTCGTGCGC
TCTCCTGTTCCGACCCTGCCGCTTACCGGATACCTGTCCGCCTTTCTCCCTTCGGGAAGCGTGGCGCTTT
CTCAATGCTCACGCTGTAGGTATCTCAGTTCGGTGTAGGTCGTTCGCTCCAAGCTGGGCTGTGTGCACGA
ACCCCCCGTTCAGCCCGACCGCTGCGCCTTATCCGGTAACTATCGTCTTGAGTCCAACCCGGTAAGACAC
GACTTATCGCCACTGGCAGCAGCCACTGGTAACAGGATTAGCAGAGCGAGGTATGTAGGCGGTGCTACAG
AGTTCTTGAAGTGGTGGCCTAACTACGGCTACACTAGAAGGACAGTATTTGGTATCTGCGCTCTGCTGAA
GCCAGTTACCTTCGGAAAAAGAGTTGGTAGCTCTTGATCCGGCAAACAAACCACCGCTGGTAGCGGTGGT
TTTTTTGTTTGCAAGCAGCAGATTACGCGCAGAAAAAAAGGATCTCAAGAAGATCCTTTGATCTTTTCTA
CGGGGTCTGACGCTCAGTGGAACGAAAACTCACGTTAAGGGATTTTGGTCATGAGATTATCAAAAAGGAT
CTTCACCTAGATCCTTTTAAATTAAAAATGAAGTTTTAAATCAATCTAAAGTATATATGAGTAAACTTGG
TCTGACAGTTACCAATGCTTAATCAGTGAGGCACCTATCTCAGCGATCTGTCTATTTCGTTCATCCATAG
TTGCCTGACTCCCCGTCGTGTAGATAACTACGATACGGGAGGGCTTACCATCTGGCCCCAGTGCTGCAAT
GATACCGCGAGACCCACGCTCACCGGCTCCAGATTTATCAGCAATAAACCAGCCAGCCGGAAGGGCCGAG
CGCAGAAGTGGTCCTGCAACTTTATCCGCCTCCATCCAGTCTATTAATTGTTGCCGGGAAGCTAGAGTAA
GTAGTTCGCCAGTTAATAGTTTGCGCAACGTTGTTGCCATTGCTACAGGCATCGTGGTGTCACGCTCGTC
GTTTGGTATGGCTTCATTCAGCTCCGGTTCCCAACGATCAAGGCGAGTTACATGATCCCCCATGTTGTGC
AAAAAAGCGGTTAGCTCCTTCGGTCCTCCGATCGTTGTCAGAAGTAAGTTGGCCGCAGTGTTATCACTCA
TGGTTATGGCAGCACTGCATAATTCTCTTACTGTCATGCCATCCGTAAGATGCTTTTCTGTGACTGGTGA
GTACTCAACCAAGTCATTCTGAGAATAGTGTATGCGGCGACCGAGTTGCTCTTGCCCGGCGTCAATACGG
GATAATACCGCGCCACATAGCAGAACTTTAAAAGTGCTCATCATTGGAAAACGTTCTTCGGGGCGAAAAC
TCTCAAGGATCTTACCGCTGTTGAGATCCAGTTCGATGTAACCCACTCGTGCACCCAACTGATCTTCAGC
ATCTTTTACTTTCACCAGCGTTTCTGGGTGAGCAAAAACAGGAAGGCAAAATGCCGCAAAAAAGGGAATA
AGGGCGACACGGAAATGTTGAATACTCATACTCTTCCTTTTTCAATATTATTGAAGCATTTATCAGGGTT
ATTGTCTCATGAGCGGATACATATTTGAATGTATTTAGAAAAATAAACAAATAGGGGTTCCGCGCACATT
TCCCCGAAAAGTGCCACCTGACGTC
Features (pLannotate 1.2.2; 21 found; start..end, strand, type, name):
     36..80      -  misc_feature   bom (fragment): basis of mobility region from pBR322
    235..614     +  enhancer       CMV enhancer: human cytomegalovirus immediate early enhancer
    615..818     +  promoter       CMV promoter: human cytomegalovirus (CMV) immediate early promoter
    814..847     +  LTR            5' LTR (truncated) (fragment): truncated 5' long terminal repeat (LTR) from HIV-1
    863..881     +  promoter       T7 promoter: promoter for bacteriophage T7 RNA polymerase
    982..2535    +  CDS            RIPK3: RIPK3_HUMAN - Also known as RIP3 From Homo sapiens (Human).
   2548..2566    -  promoter       SP6 promoter: promoter for bacteriophage SP6 RNA polymerase
   2592..2816    +  polyA_signal   bGH poly(A) signal: bovine growth hormone polyadenylation signal
   2820..2841    +  promoter       SV40 promoter (fragment): SV40 enhancer and early promoter
   2862..3290    +  rep_origin     f1 ori (sequence partly withheld): f1 bacteriophage origin of replication; arrow indicates direction of (+) strand synthesis
   3304..3634    +  promoter       SV40 promoter: SV40 enhancer and early promoter
   3701..4492    +  CDS            neo: KKA2_KLEPN - Also known as kan, nptII. Experimental evidence at protein level: Swiss-Prot protein existence level 1. Resistance to kanamycin, neomycin, paromomycin, ribostamycin, butirosin and gentamicin B. From Klebsiella pneumoniae.
   4516..4674    +  CDS            ble (fragment): BLE_KLEPN - Experimental evidence at protein level: Swiss-Prot protein existence level 1. Binding protein with a strong affinity to the bleomycin family of antibiotics. Binds to CL990; an antimitotic-antibiotic compound. From Klebsiella pneumoniae.
   4669..4790    +  polyA_signal   SV40 poly(A) signal: SV40 polyadenylation signal
   4863..4879    -  protein_bind   lac operator: The lac repressor binds to the lac operator to inhibit transcription in E. coli. This inhibition can be relieved by adding lactose or isopropyl-β-D-thiogalactopyranoside (IPTG). lac repressor encoded by lacI
   4887..4917    -  promoter       lac promoter: promoter for the E. coli lac operon
   4932..4953    -  protein_bind   CAP binding site: CAP binding activates transcription in the presence of cAMP. E. coli catabolite activator protein
   4966..5058    -  CDS            lacI (fragment): lac repressor; lacI; The lac repressor binds to the lac operator to inhibit transcription in E. coli. This inhibition can be relieved by adding lactose or isopropyl-β-D-thiogalactopyranoside (IPTG).
   5241..5829    -  rep_origin     ori: high-copy-number ColE1/pMB1/pBR322/pUC origin of replication
   6000..6860    -  CDS            AmpR: β-lactamase; bla; confers resistance to ampicillin, carbenicillin, and related antibiotics
   6861..6965    -  promoter       AmpR promoter: bla
