[The description below was written by a language model from this plasmid's Addgene catalogue record and pLannotate feature annotations shown in this document.]
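Description:
pcDNA3-HA-RIPK3 K501R is a mammalian expression plasmid of about 7 kb, built on the pcDNA3-HA backbone, for overexpressing a point mutant of human RIPK3 (also called RIP3), the receptor-interacting kinase central to necroptosis. It is maintained in E. coli as a high-copy plasmid through a ColE1/pUC-type origin and selected with ampicillin via the β-lactamase gene and its own promoter. An f1 origin is also present. Small fragments annotated as lac promoter/operator, lacI, bom, ble and an HIV-1 LTR appear to be backbone remnants or short sequence matches with no evident role in the design.

The RIPK3 coding sequence sits downstream of the human cytomegalovirus immediate-early enhancer and promoter and is followed by the bovine growth hormone polyadenylation signal, an arrangement that gives strong constitutive expression in transfected mammalian cells. According to the catalogue entry, the backbone supplies an N-terminal HA epitope tag, useful for immunoblotting or immunoprecipitation. The tag is not annotated separately in the feature table but would lie in the gap between the T7 promoter and the start of the RIPK3 CDS. T7 and SP6 promoters flank the insert. The cloning sites used are not recorded. A second cassette, in which the SV40 early promoter drives the neomycin phosphotransferase gene with an SV40 poly(A) signal, permits G418 selection of stable transfectants.

The K501R substitution replaces a lysine with arginine, a conservative change that removes a potential ubiquitin acceptor site. The associated publication concerns CHIP-mediated ubiquitylation and lysosomal degradation of RIPK3, so the construct was presumably made to test the contribution of this residue to RIPK3 modification and turnover, although the record states its purpose only as overexpression in mammalian cells.
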