Addgene plasmid #78810: pcDNA3-HA-RIPK3 K501R
Purpose: To overexpress RIPK3 K501R in Mammalian Cells
Depositing lab: Jaewhan Song. Depositing organization: Yonsei University. Publication: CHIP controls necroptosis through ubiquitylation- and lysosome-dependent degradation of RIPK3. Seo J, Lee EW, Sung H, Seong D, Dondelinger Y, Shin J, Jeong M, Lee HK, Kim JH, Han SY, Lee C, Seong JK, Vandenabeele P, Song J. Nat Cell Biol. 2016 Mar;18(3):291-302. doi: 10.1038/ncb3314. Epub 2016 Feb 22. PubMed 26900751.
Backbone
  Vector backbone: pcDNA3-HA
  Vector type: Mammalian Expression
Growth in bacteria
  Bacterial resistance: Ampicillin, 100 μg/mL
  Growth temperature: 37°C
  Growth strain: DH5alpha
  Copy number: High Copy
Gene/Insert
  Gene/Insert name: RIPK3
  Species: H. sapiens (human)
  Mutation: K501R
  Entrez Gene: RIPK3 (a.k.a. RIP3)
  Promoter: CMV
  Tag / fusion protein: HA (N terminal on backbone)
  Cloning method: Restriction Enzyme; 5′ cloning site unknown (unknown if destroyed); 3′ cloning site unknown (unknown if destroyed)
  Sequencing primers: 5′ CMV-F; 3′ BGHrev
Terms and licenses: Academic/Nonprofit Terms; Industry Terms: Not Available to Industry
How to cite: pcDNA3-HA-RIPK3 K501R was a gift from Jaewhan Song (Addgene plasmid # 78810 ; http://n2t.net/addgene:78810 ; RRID:Addgene_78810)
