>Addgene plasmid #78810 | pcDNA3-HA-RIPK3 K501R | addgene partial sequence | sequence record 149240 | BGH-rev 5'-TAGAAGGCACAGTCGAGG-3'
CTATAGAATAGGGCCCTTATTTCCCGCTATGATTATACCAACCCTGTGGCCTGCTCCAGGCTTCAGGATC
TCGAGGGCCTTCTTGCGAACCTACTGGTGGGGGGTGCTGCAAGCCCCTCCCCTTGCCCGAAGGTGCCAAG
CCCCATGTGGGCAAGGCAGTTGTCTGTTGCATAGTCAAGTAGTTGTTGTCTCCAACTTGCACCCCAGAGC
AGTTGTATATGTTAACGAGCGGTCGCCCTGTTACTGGATTTGGCTCCGGGGTCCTGCAGGACCAGTTCAT
GCCTTGTCTCTCAGCCCCCTGATTCCCTCGGGGTCCAGGACTTGGTGTTCCAGTTGAGGTAGGGCTGGGC
ATCTGGTTTCTGAAAGTTGAGGTCTCTGGAGTCTGGGGAGGTTGGGCCATCGAATCTGAAGATGTGCCTG
CTGTCCAGGCTTGTGGAACCTGCTCCTCTTGTGCCCTGCTCCTCTTGGTAAGGCTCGGGCATTTTTTAGG
AACAGAGCTGGGAGGCTCCTCTAGATTCAGTTTGTTTAGCCACTCAGAAACCATGACATCATTACGAGAG
TGCTGGTTTTCTATGGTTCTCCTAAAGCCATCCATTTCTGTCCCTCCTTGGCCTGACTCTGGGATAGAAA
ATCTCCTATTGCTGCTCCTGAGCTGAGACAGGAAATCCTTTACCGTGGAGACAGCAGCATTCATATTGTT
CTCCACCATCTGGAAGACTTCATCAGTTTTTGGTAGGCATTCCTGGAAGGAGGGTCTGTCCTTGGGCTCA
CTGCTCCAGCA
