>Addgene plasmid #78810 | pcDNA3-HA-RIPK3 K501R | addgene partial sequence | sequence record 149241 | CMV-F 5'-CGCAAATGGGCGGTAGGCGTG-3'
ACTAGAGAACCCACTGCTTACTGGCTTATCGAAATTAATACGACTCACTATAGGGAGACCCAAGCTTGGT
ACCATGGCCTCCTACCCTTATGATGTGCCAGATTATGCCTCTCCCGAATTCTGCAGATATCCATCACACT
GGCGGCCGCTCGAGATGTCGTGCGTCAAGTTATGGCCCAGCGGTGCCCCCGCCCCCTTGGTGTCCATCGA
GGAACTGGAGAACCAGGAGCTCGTCGGCAAAGGCGGGTTCGGCACAGTGTTCCGGGCGCAACATAGGAAG
TGGGGCTACGATGTGGCGGTCAAGATCGTAAACTCGAAGGCGATATCCAGGGAGGTCAAGGCCATGGCAA
GTCTGGATAACGAATTCGTGCTGCGCCTAGAAGGGGTTATCGAGAAGGTGAACTGGGACCAAGATCCCAA
GCCGGCTCTGGTGACTAAATTCATGGAGAACGGCTCCTTGTCGGGGCTGCTGCAGTCCCAGTGCCCTCGG
CCCTGGCCGCTCCTTTGCCGCCTGCTGAAAGAAGTGGTGCTTGGGATGTTTTACCTGCACGACCAGAACC
CGGTGCTCCTGCACCGGGACCTCAAGCCATCCAACGTCCTGCTGGACCCAGAGCTGCACGTCAAGCTGGC
AGATTTTGGCCTGTCCACATTTCAGGGAGGCTCACAGTCAGGGACAGGGTCCGGGGAGCCAGGGGGCACC
CTGGGCTACTTGGCCCCAGAACTGTTTGTTAACGTAAACCGGAAGGCCTCCACAGCCAGTGACGTCTACA
GCTTCGGGATCCTAATGTGGGCAGTGCTTGCTGGAAGAGAAGTTGAGTTGCCAACCGAACCATCACTCGT
GTACGAAGCAGTGTGCAACAGGCAGAACCGGCCTTCATTGGCTGA
